>Addgene plasmid #19847 | pRevTRE MKL1 S449A/T450A/S454A | addgene partial sequence | sequence record 25613 | hMKL1-R 5'-tgtctttctcctgcagcatc-3'
GTTTNGCCTCNGCTCGCCGCCCCCAGGGCTCAGGCAACAGGACCCGGCCCGGGGGCCCTCCTCCTTCNCT
TTAGATCTGCAGTGGCGAGGCCTGCAGGGTCAGCTGCGTCANAGGTGATGTCACCATCTCACCAAAGGTG
TCCCCGGGGGTGGAGTTTTCATCGCCCGTGCTGAGCAGTGAGCGCTCCGAGGGGGTGGGAGCCACGGGGG
GCGCGGCGCCCGTGCTGCCAAACTTCACCACCCCACTGCTGGCCACCGTGGCCACCACCACCTCAGCTGG
AGCCAGGCCTGCTGCCACCAGGGCTGGCCCCGTGCTCAGCCGGGCCGCTGGGAAGGCTACCACCACCTCG
CCAGCCTTGTGCAGGATAGAGGTGGCGGCAGGGGCCTTGGGGGCTCCTGGCACAGGGCTGATTTGGTCTT
GATAGGCTCGAAGGCGCTCAATCAGCTCAGTTTTGGTGCCCGAGACAGGCAGTGATCGCAACTTCAGCTC
CTGCTTCAGCTCTGCCACCTTCATGTCGTCCAGGTTGGCCGGCAGGGCTCCCGGCTTGCCAGTCAGTGAC
GTGCTGTTCTGACGTGCCAGCCCACAGGGCCCAGGGGCGCCNATGANCNTACNTANATTGAAAAGNCNGA
AGCCTGCCTACTGANNGCGTCCCTNTGCTTCCCAGGGCCTCGCCTGCTGACTTTGGCGGGGCAGGCAGGA
TGCCTGGTANTTGTGGTGCTGCTGCTCCTGCTGNTGAAGANCTGCAGCTGAAGANAACTGCTGCTGCTGC
AAGACTTGCGTAGATAATCATGGGGTGCCCCNTGTCTGNTTGCCGGGGANATGGGNATGACTCTNCTTGT
TAATCTTGCTNTTGNGCNGATTCCNGAAAAATTGTTTTTA
