[The description below was written by a language model from this plasmid's Addgene catalogue record.]
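Description:
pRevTRE MKL1 S449A/T450A/S454A is a retroviral expression plasmid built on the commercial pRevTRE backbone (about 6.5 kb without insert), a tetracycline-responsive vector in which the cloned gene sits downstream of a TRE promoter and is therefore expressed only in cells that also supply a Tet transactivator. The plasmid is propagated in E. coli under ampicillin selection and is recorded as low copy. After packaging and transduction, mammalian cells that have integrated the provirus are selected with hygromycin. No feature table accompanies the record, so the positions of the LTRs, packaging signal and other backbone elements are not documented here.

The payload is a roughly 2.8 kb human MKL1 cDNA (also called MAL, BSAC or MRTF-A; current gene symbol MRTFA), a coactivator of serum response factor, inserted between BamHI and SalI sites that both remain intact. The coding sequence carries three alanine substitutions, at serine 449, threonine 450 and serine 454, which remove potential phosphorylation sites. An N-terminal 3xFLAG tag is provided by the modified backbone. The depositor notes that it derives from a commercial 3xFLAG-CMV vector, contains variant FLAG repeats, and is well recognised by the M2 anti-FLAG monoclonal antibody.

The associated publication concerns serum-induced, ERK1/2-pathway phosphorylation of MKL1 and its inhibitory effect on nuclear localisation. This construct therefore serves as a non-phosphorylatable mutant for stable, inducible expression, allowing its subcellular distribution and activity to be compared with wild-type MKL1 via the epitope tag.
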