Addgene plasmid #19847: pRevTRE MKL1 S449A/T450A/S454A
Depositing lab: Ron Prywes. Depositing organization: Columbia University. Publication: Serum-induced phosphorylation of the serum response factor coactivator MKL1 by the extracellular signal-regulated kinase 1/2 pathway inhibits its nuclear localization. Muehlich S, Wang R, Lee SM, Lewis TC, Dai C, Prywes R. Mol Cell Biol. 2008 Oct;28(20):6302-13. doi: 10.1128/MCB.00427-08. Epub 2008 Aug 11. PubMed 18694962.
Backbone
  Vector backbone: pRev TRE
  Backbone manufacturer: Clontech
  Backbone size w/o insert (bp): 6500
  Vector type: Retroviral
  Selectable markers: Hygromycin
Growth in bacteria
  Bacterial resistance: Ampicillin, 100 μg/mL
  Growth temperature: 37°C
  Growth strain: DH5alpha
  Copy number: Low Copy
Gene/Insert
  Gene/Insert name: MKL1 S449A/T450A/S454A (alt name: MAL, BSAC, MRTF-A)
  Species: H. sapiens (human)
  Insert size (bp): 2800
  Mutation: changed Serine 449, Threonine 450 and Serine 454 to Alanines.
  Entrez Gene: MRTFA (a.k.a. BSAC, MAL, MKL, MKL1, MRTF-A)
  Tag / fusion protein: 3xFLAG (N terminal on backbone)
  Cloning method: Restriction Enzyme; 5′ cloning site BamHI (not destroyed); 3′ cloning site Sal I (not destroyed)
  Sequencing primers: 5′ NA
Terms and licenses: Academic/Nonprofit Terms; Industry Terms: Not Available to Industry
Depositor comments: The 3xFlag in the vector is from Sigma, p3xFlag-CMV-7.1 has variant flag sequences (DYKDHD) and is recognized well by their anti-flag monoclonal M2.
How to cite: pRevTRE MKL1 S449A/T450A/S454A was a gift from Ron Prywes (Addgene plasmid # 19847 ; http://n2t.net/addgene:19847 ; RRID:Addgene_19847)
